>Addgene plasmid #175851 | pCDX4.1.2-gDNA | addgene full sequence | sequence record 346318 | Addgene Partial NGS Result
GGGGCGGGGCGGGGCGAGGCGGAGAGGTGCGGCGGCAGCCAATCAGAGCGGCGCGCTCCGAAAGTTTCCT
TTTATGGCGAGGCGGCGGCGGCGGCGGCCCTATAAAAAGCGAAGCGCGCGGCGGGCGGGAGTCGCTGCGC
GCTGCCTTCGCCCCGTGCCCCGCTCCGCCGCCGCCTCGCGCCGCCCGCCCCGGCTCTGACTGACCGCGTT
ACTCCCACAGGTGAGCGGGCGGGACGGCCCTTCTCCTCCGGGCTGTAATTAGCTGAGCAAGAGGTAAGGG
TTTAAGGGATGGTTGGTTGGTGGGGTATTAATGTTTAATTACCTGGAGCACCTGCCTGAAATCACTTTTT
TTCAGGTTGGACCGGTGCCACCATGGACTATAAGGACCACGACGGAGACTACAAGGATCATGATATTGAT
TACAAAGACGATGACGATAAGATGGCCCCAAAGAAGAAGCGGAAGGTCGGTATCCACGGAGTCCCAGCAG
CCGACAAGAAGTACAGCATCGGCCTGGCCATCGGCACCAACTCTGTGGGCTGGGCCGTGATCACCGACGA
GTACAAGGTGCCCAGCAAGAAATTCAAGGTGCTGGGCAACACCGACCGGCACAGCATCAAGAAGAACCTG
ATCGGAGCCCTGCTGTTCGACAGCGGCGAAACAGCCGAGGCCACCCGGCTGAAGAGAACCGCCAGAAGAA
GATACACCAGACGGAAGAACCGGATCTGCTATCTGCAAGAGATCTTCAGCAACGAGATGGCCAAGGTGGA
CGACAGCTTCTTCCACAGACTGGAAGAGTCCTTCCTGGTGGAAGAGGATAAGAAGCACGAGCGGCACCCC
ATCTTCGGCAACATCGTGGACGAGGTGGCCTACCACGAGAAGTACCCCACCATCTACCACCTGAGAAAGA
AACTGGTGGACAGCACCGACAAGGCCGACCTGCGGCTGATCTATCTGGCCCTGGCCCACATGATCAAGTT
CCGGGGCCACTTCCTGATCGAGGGCGACCTGAACCCCGACAACAGCGACGTGGACAAGCTGTTCATCCAG
CTGGTGCAGACCTACAACCAGCTGTTCGAGGAAAACCCCATCAACGCCAGCGGCGTGGACGCCAAGGCCA
TCCTGTCTGCCAGACTGAGCAAGAGCAGACGGCTGGAAAATCTGATCGCCCAGCTGCCCGGCGAGAAGAA
GAATGGCCTGTTCGGCAACCTGATTGCCCTGAGCCTGGGCCTGACCCCCAACTTCAAGAGCAACTTCGAC
CTGGCCGAGGATGCCAAACTGCAGCTGAGCAAGGACACCTACGACGACGACCTGGACAACCTGCTGGCCC
AGATCGGCGACCAGTACGCCGACCTGTTTCTGGCCGCCAAGAACCTGTCCGACGCCATCCTGCTGAGCGA
CATCCTGAGAGTGAACACCGAGATCACCAAGGCCCCCCTGAGCGCCTCTATGATCAAGAGATACGACGAG
CACCACCAGGACCTGACCCTGCTGAAAGCTCTCGTGCGGCAGCAGCTGCCTGAGAAGTACAAAGAGATTT
TCTTCGACCAGAGCAAGAACGGCTACGCCGGCTACATTGACGGCGGAGCCAGCCAGGAAGAGTTCTACAA
GTTCATCAAGCCCATCCTGGAAAAGATGGACGGCACCGAGGAACTGCTCGTGAAGCTGAACAGAGAGGAC
CTGCTGCGGAAGCAGCGGACCTTCGACAACGGCAGCATCCCCCACCAGATCCACCTGGGAGAGCTGCACG
CCATTCTGCGGCGGCAGGAAGATTTTTACCCATTCCTGAAGGACAACCGGGAAAAGATCGAGAAGATCCT
GACCTTCCGCATCCCCTACTACGTGGGCCCTCTGGCCAGGGGAAACAGCAGATTCGCCTGGATGACCAGA
AAGAGCGAGGAAACCATCACCCCCTGGAACTTCGAGGAAGTGGTGGACAAGGGCGCTTCCGCCCAGAGCT
TCATCGAGCGGATGACCAACTTCGATAAGAACCTGCCCAACGAGAAGGTGCTGCCCAAGCACAGCCTGCT
GTACGAGTACTTCACCGTGTATAACGAGCTGACCAAAGTGAAATACGTGACCGAGGGAATGAGAAAGCCC
GCCTTCCTGAGCGGCGAGCAGAAAAAGGCCATCGTGGACCTGCTGTTCAAGACCAACCGGAAAGTGACCG
TGAAGCAGCTGAAAGAGGACTACTTCAAGAAAATCGAGTGCTTCGACTCCGTGGAAATCTCCGGCGTGGA
AGATCGGTTCAACGCCTCCCTGGGCACATACCACGATCTGCTGAAAATTATCAAGGACAAGGACTTCCTG
GACAATGAGGAAAACGAGGACATTCTGGAAGATATCGTGCTGACCCTGACACTGTTTGAGGACAGAGAGA
TGATCGAGGAACGGCTGAAAACCTATGCCCACCTGTTCGACGACAAAGTGATGAAGCAGCTGAAGCGGCG
GAGATACACCGGCTGGGGCAGGCTGAGCCGGAAGCTGATCAACGGCATCCGGGACAAGCAGTCCGGCAAG
ACAATCCTGGATTTCCTGAAGTCCGACGGCTTCGCCAACAGAAACTTCATGCAGCTGATCCACGACGACA
GCCTGACCTTTAAAGAGGACATCCAGAAAGCCCAGGTGTCCGGCCAGGGCGATAGCCTGCACGAGCACAT
TGCCAATCTGGCCGGCAGCCCCGCCATTAAGAAGGGCATCCTGCAGACAGTGAAGGTGGTGGACGAGCTC
GTGAAAGTGATGGGCCGGCACAAGCCCGAGAACATCGTGATCGAAATGGCCAGAGAGAACCAGACCACCC
AGAAGGGACAGAAGAACAGCCGCGAGAGAATGAAGCGGATCGAAGAGGGCATCAAAGAGCTGGGCAGCCA
GATCCTGAAAGAACACCCCGTGGAAAACACCCAGCTGCAGAACGAGAAGCTGTACCTGTACTACCTGCAG
AATGGGCGGGATATGTACGTGGACCAGGAACTGGACATCAACCGGCTGTCCGACTACGATGTGGACCATA
TCGTGCCTCAGAGCTTTCTGAAGGACGACTCCATCGACAACAAGGTGCTGACCAGAAGCGACAAGAACCG
GGGCAAGAGCGACAACGTGCCCTCCGAAGAGGTCGTGAAGAAGATGAAGAACTACTGGCGGCAGCTGCTG
AACGCCAAGCTGATTACCCAGAGAAAGTTCGACAATCTGACCAAGGCCGAGAGAGGCGGCCTGAGCGAAC
TGGATAAGGCCGGCTTCATCAAGAGACAGCTGGTGGAAACCCGGCAGATCACAAAGCACGTGGCACAGAT
CCTGGACTCCCGGATGAACACTAAGTACGACGAGAATGACAAGCTGATCCGGGAAGTGAAAGTGATCACC
CTGAAGTCCAAGCTGGTGTCCGATTTCCGGAAGGATTTCCAGTTTTACAAAGTGCGCGAGATCAACAACT
ACCACCACGCCCACGACGCCTACCTGAACGCCGTCGTGGGAACCGCCCTGATCAAAAAGTACCCTAAGCT
GGAAAGCGAGTTCGTGTACGGCGACTACAAGGTGTACGACGTGCGGAAGATGATCGCCAAGAGCGAGCAG
GAAATCGGCAAGGCTACCGCCAAGTACTTCTTCTACAGCAACATCATGAACTTTTTCAAGACCGAGATTA
CCCTGGCCAACGGCGAGATCCGGAAGCGGCCTCTGATCGAGACAAACGGCGAAACCGGGGAGATCGTGTG
GGATAAGGGCCGGGATTTTGCCACCGTGCGGAAAGTGCTGAGCATGCCCCAAGTGAATATCGTGAAAAAG
ACCGAGGTGCAGACAGGCGGCTTCAGCAAAGAGTCTATCCTGCCCAAGAGGAACAGCGATAAGCTGATCG
CCAGAAAGAAGGACTGGGACCCTAAGAAGTACGGCGGCTTCGACAGCCCCACCGTGGCCTATTCTGTGCT
GGTGGTGGCCAAAGTGGAAAAGGGCAAGTCCAAGAAACTGAAGAGTGTGAAAGAGCTGCTGGGGATCACC
ATCATGGAAAGAAGCAGCTTCGAGAAGAATCCCATCGACTTTCTGGAAGCCAAGGGCTACAAAGAAGTGA
AAAAGGACCTGATCATCAAGCTGCCTAAGTACTCCCTGTTCGAGCTGGAAAACGGCCGGAAGAGAATGCT
GGCCTCTGCCGGCGAACTGCAGAAGGGAAACGAACTGGCCCTGCCCTCCAAATATGTGAACTTCCTGTAC
CTGGCCAGCCACTATGAGAAGCTGAAGGGCTCCCCCGAGGATAATGAGCAGAAACAGCTGTTTGTGGAAC
AGCACAAGCACTACCTGGACGAGATCATCGAGCAGATCAGCGAGTTCTCCAAGAGAGTGATCCTGGCCGA
CGCTAATCTGGACAAAGTGCTGTCCGCCTACAACAAGCACCGGGATAAGCCCATCAGAGAGCAGGCCGAG
AATATCATCCACCTGTTTACCCTGACCAATCTGGGAGCCCCTGCCGCCTTCAAGTACTTTGACACCACCA
TCGACCGGAAGAGGTACACCAGCACCAAAGAGGTGCTGGACGCCACCCTGATCCACCAGAGCATCACCGG
CCTGTACGAGACACGGATCGACCTGTCTCAGCTGGGAGGCGACAAAAGGCCGGCGGCCACGAAAAAGGCC
GGCCAGGCAAAAAAGAAAAAGGAATTCGGCAGTGGAGAGGGCAGAGGAAGTCTGCTAACATGCGGTGACG
TCGAGGAGAATCCTGGCCCAATGACCGAGTACAAGCCCACGGTGCGCCTCGCCACCCGCGACGACGTCCC
CAGGGCCGTACGCACCCTCGCCGCCGCGTTCGCCGACTACCCCGCCACGCGCCACACCGTCGATCCGGAC
CGCCACATCGAGCGGGTCACCGAGCTGCAAGAACTCTTCCTCACGCGCGTCGGGCTCGACATCGGCAAGG
TGTGGGTCGCGGACGACGGCGCCGCGGTGGCGGTCTGGACCACGCCGGAGAGCGTCGAAGCGGGGGCGGT
GTTCGCCGAGATCGGCCCGCGCATGGCCGAGTTGAGCGGTTCCCGGCTGGCCGCGCAGCAACAGATGGAA
GGCCTCCTGGCGCCGCACCGGCCCAAGGAGCCCGCGTGGTTCCTGGCCACCGTCGGAGTCTCGCCCGACC
ACCAGGGCAAGGGTCTGGGCAGCGCCGTCGTGCTCCCCGGAGTGGAGGCGGCCGAGCGCGCCGGGGTGCC
CGCCTTCCTGGAGACCTCCGCGCCCCGCAACCTCCCCTTCTACGAGCGGCTCGGCTTCACCGTCACCGCC
GACGTCGAGGTGCCCGAAGGACCGCGCACCTGGTGCATGACCCGCAAGCCCGGTGCCTGAGAATTCTAAC
TAGAGCTCGCTGATCAGCCTCGACTGTGCCTTCTAGTTGCCAGCCATCTGTTGTTTGCCCCTCCCCCGTG
CCTTCCTTGACCCTGGAAGGTGCCACTCCCACTGTCCTTTCCTAATAAAATGAGGAAATTGCATCGCATT
GTCTGAGTAGGTGTCATTCTATTCTGGGGGGTGGGGTGGGGCAGGACAGCAAGGGGGAGGATTGGGAAGA
GAATAGCAGGCATGCTGGGGAGCGGCCGCAGGAACCCCTAGTGATGGAGTTGGCCACTCCCTCTCTGCGC
GCTCGCTCGCTCACTGAGGCCGGGCGACCAAAGGTCGCCCGACGCCCGGGCTTTGCCCGGGCGGCCTCAG
TGAGCGAGCGAGCGCGCAGCTGCCTGCAGGGGCGCCTGATGCGGTATTTTCTCCTTACGCATCTGTGCGG
TATTTCACACCGCATA
[95 nt withheld, positions 5757-5851]
T
[46 nt withheld, positions 5853-5898]
C
[141 nt withheld, positions 5900-6040]
CCTTTGACGTTGGAGTCCACGTTCTTT
[37 nt withheld, positions 6068-6104]
ACTCTATCTCGGGCTATTCTTTTGATTTATAAGGGATTTTGCCGATTTCGGTCTATTGGTTAAAAAATGA
GCTGATTTAACAAAAATTTAACGCGAATTTTAACAAAATATTAACGTTTACAATTTTATGGTGCACTCTC
AGTACAATCTGCTCTGATGCCGCATAGTTAAGCCAGCCCCGACACCCGCCAACACCCGCTGACGCGCCCT
GACGGGCTTGTCTGCTCCCGGCATCCGCTTACAGACAAGCTGTGACCGTCTCCGGGAGCTGCATGTGTCA
GAGGTTTTCACCGTCATCACCGAAACGCGCGAGACGAAAGGGCCTCGTGATACGCCTATTTTTATAGGTT
AATGTCATGATAATAATGGTTTCTTAGACGTCAGGTGGCACTTTTCGGGGAAATGTGCGCGGAACCCCTA
TTTGTTTATTTTTCTAAATACATTCAAATATGTATCCGCTCATGAGACAATAACCCTGATAAATGCTTCA
ATAATATTGAAAAAGGAAGAGTATGAGTATTCAACATTTCCGTGTCGCCCTTATTCCCTTTTTTGCGGCA
TTTTGCCTTCCTGTTTTTGCTCACCCAGAAACGCTGGTGAAAGTAAAAGATGCTGAAGATCAGTTGGGTG
CACGAGTGGGTTACATCGAACTGGATCTCAACAGCGGTAAGATCCTTGAGAGTTTTCGCCCCGAAGAACG
TTTTCCAATGATGAGCACTTTTAAAGTTCTGCTATGTGGCGCGGTATTATCCCGTATTGACGCCGGGCAA
GAGCAACTCGGTCGCCGCATACACTATTCTCAGAATGACTTGGTTGAGTACTCACCAGTCACAGAAAAGC
ATCTTACGGATGGCATGACAGTAAGAGAATTATGCAGTGCTGCCATAACCATGAGTGATAACACTGCGGC
CAACTTACTTCTGACAACGATCGGAGGACCGAAGGAGCTAACCGCTTTTTTGCACAACATGGGGGATCAT
GTAACTCGCCTTGATCGTTGGGAACCGGAGCTGAATGAAGCCATACCAAACGACGAGCGTGACACCACGA
TGCCTGTAGCAATGGCAACAACGTTGCGCAAACTATTAACTGGCGAACTACTTACTCTAGCTTCCCGGCA
ACAATTAATAGACTGGATGGAGGCGGATAAAGTTGCAGGACCACTTCTGCGCTCGGCCCTTCCGGCTGGC
TGGTTTATTGCTGATAAATCTGGAGCCGGTGAGCGTGGAAGCCGCGGTATCATTGCAGCACTGGGGCCAG
ATGGTAAGCCCTCCCGTATCGTAGTTATCTACACGACGGGGAGTCAGGCAACTATGGATGAACGAAATAG
ACAGATCGCTGAGATAGGTGCCTCACTGATTAAGCATTGGTAACTGTCAGACCAAGTTTACTCATATATA
CTTTAGATTGATTTAAAACTTCATTTTTAATTTAAAAGGATCTAGGTGAAGATCCTTTTTGATAATCTCA
TGACCAAAATCCCTTAACGTGAGTTTTCGTTCCACTGAGCGTCAGACCCCGTAGAAAAGATCAAAGGATC
TTCTTGAGATCCTTTTTTTCTGCGCGTAATCTGCTGCTTGCAAACAAAAAAACCACCGCTACCAGCGGTG
GTTTGTTTGCCGGATCAAGAGCTACCAACTCTTTTTCCGAAGGTAACTGGCTTCAGCAGAGCGCAGATAC
CAAATACTGTTCTTCTAGTGTAGCCGTAGTTAGGCCACCACTTCAAGAACTCTGTAGCACCGCCTACATA
CCTCGCTCTGCTAATCCTGTTACCAGTGGCTGCTGCCAGTGGCGATAAGTCGTGTCTTACCGGGTTGGAC
TCAAGACGATAGTTACCGGATAAGGCGCAGCGGTCGGGCTGAACGGGGGGTTCGTGCACACAGCCCAGCT
TGGAGCGAACGACCTACACCGAACTGAGATACCTACAGCGTGAGCTATGAGAAAGCGCCACGCTTCCCGA
AGGGAGAAAGGCGGACAGGTATCCGGTAAGCGGCAGGGTCGGAACAGGAGAGCGCACGAGGGAGCTTCCA
GGGGGAAACGCCTGGTATCTTTATAGTCCTGTCGGGTTTCGCCACCTCTGACTTGAGCGTCGATTTTTGT
GATGCTCGTCAGGGGGGCGGAGCCTATGGAAAAACGCCAGCAACGCGGCCTTTTTACGGTTCCTGGCCTT
TTGCTGGCCTTTTGCTCACATGTGAGGGCCTATTTCCCATGATTCCTTCATATTTGCATATACGATACAA
GGCTGTTAGAGAGATAATTGGAATTAATTTGACTGTAAACACAAAGATATTAGTACAAAATACGTGACGT
AGAAAGTAATAATTTCTTGGGTAGTTTGCAGTTTTAAAATTATGTTTTAAAATGGACTATCATATGCTTA
CCGTAACTTGAAAGTATTTCGATTTCTTGGCTTTATATATCTTGTGGAAAGGACGAAACACCGATAACCT
GCTGTATCTCAATGTTTTAGAGCTAGAAATAGCAAGTTAAAATAAGGCTAGTCCGTTATCAACTTGAAAA
AGTGGCACCGAGTCGGTGCTTTTTTGTTTTAGAGCTAGAAATAGCAAGTTAAAATAAGGCTAGTCCGTTT
TTAGCGCGTGCGCCAATTCTGCAGACAAATGGCTCTAGAGGTACCCGTTACATAACTTACGGTAAATGGC
CCGCCTGGCTGACCGCCCAACGACCCCCGCCCATTGACGTCAATAGTAACGCCAATAGGGACTTTCCATT
GACGTCAATGGGTGGAGTATTTACGGTAAACTGCCCACTTGGCAGTACATCAAGTGTATCATATGCCAAG
TACGCCCCCTATTGACGTCAATGACGGTAAATGGCCCGCCTGGCATTGTGCCCAGTACATGACCTTATGG
GACTTTCCTACTTGGCAGTACATCTACGTATTAGTCATCGCTATTACCATGGTCGAGGTGAGCCCCACGT
TCTGCTTCACTCTCCCCATCTCCCCCCCCTCCCCACCCCCAATTTTGTATTTATTTATTTTTTAATTATT
TTGTGCAGCGATGGGGGCGGGGGGGGGGGGGGGG
Features (pLannotate 1.2.2; 19 found; start..end, strand, type, name):
    128..355     +  intron         hybrid intron: hybrid between chicken β-actin (CBA) and minute virus of mice (MMV) introns (Gray et al., 2011)
    493..2208    +  CDS            Cas9(N): N-terminal portion of Streptococcus pyogenes Cas9 (Zetsche et al., 2015)
   2095..4593    +  CDS            Cas9(C): C-terminal portion of Streptococcus pyogenes Cas9 (Zetsche et al., 2015)
   4594..4641    +  CDS            nucleoplasmin NLS: bipartite nuclear localization signal from nucleoplasmin
   4711..5310    +  CDS            PuroR (fragment): puromycin N-acetyltransferase; pac from Streptomyces; confers resistance to puromycin
   5344..5455    +  polyA_signal   bGH poly(A) signal: bovine growth hormone polyadenylation signal
   5560..5700    +  repeat_region  AAV2 ITR: inverted terminal repeat of adeno-associated virus serotype 2 inverted
   5705..5756    -  misc_feature   bom (fragment): basis of mobility region from pBR322
   5775..6230    +  rep_origin     f1 ori (sequence partly withheld): f1 bacteriophage origin of replication; arrow indicates direction of (+) strand synthesis
   6231..6280    -  misc_feature   bom (fragment): basis of mobility region from pBR322
   6382..6417    -  CDS            rop (fragment): Rop protein, which maintains plasmids at low copy number; rop
   6512..6616    +  promoter       AmpR promoter: bla
   6617..7477    +  CDS            AmpR: β-lactamase; bla; confers resistance to ampicillin, carbenicillin, and related antibiotics
   7648..8236    +  rep_origin     ori: high-copy-number ColE1/pMB1/pBR322/pUC origin of replication
   8298..8538    +  promoter       U6 promoter: RNA polymerase III promoter for human U6 snRNA
   8568..8643    +  misc_RNA       gRNA scaffold: guide RNA scaffold for the Streptococcus pyogenes CRISPR/Cas9 system
   8650..8693    +  misc_RNA       gRNA scaffold (fragment): guide RNA scaffold for the Streptococcus pyogenes CRISPR/Cas9 system
   8740..9025    +  enhancer       CMV enhancer: human cytomegalovirus immediate early enhancer; contains an 18-bp deletion relative to the standard CMV enhancer
   9027..127     +  promoter       chicken β-actin promoter (across the origin): contains a 21-bp deletion relative to the standard chicken β-actin promoter
