[The description below was written by a language model from this plasmid's Addgene catalogue record and pLannotate feature annotations shown in this document.]
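Description:
pCDX4.1.2-gDNA is a mammalian CRISPR/Cas9 expression plasmid built on the pX462 backbone. It carries a single guide RNA directed against the human CDX4 locus. The guide was inserted between the backbone's two BbsI sites, which were destroyed in the process. It sits downstream of a human U6 RNA polymerase III promoter and directly upstream of the Streptococcus pyogenes gRNA scaffold. The depositor notes that the recorded target sequence includes the genomic PAM, which is not part of the cloned spacer.

A second cassette expresses S. pyogenes Cas9 from a hybrid promoter made of the CMV enhancer, the chicken β-actin promoter and a chimeric intron. The annotation splits Cas9 into overlapping N- and C-terminal portions that together span one continuous coding region. A nucleoplasmin nuclear localization signal follows it, then a puromycin N-acetyltransferase coding sequence and a bGH polyadenylation signal, so transfected cells can be enriched with puromycin. The linker between Cas9 and PuroR is not annotated. The insert name "Nickase2" suggests that the enzyme is a nickase and that this guide is the second of a pair for offset nicking, but the feature table does not record any nickase mutation.

The plasmid is propagated in E. coli at high copy through a ColE1/pUC-type origin with ampicillin selection. It also contains an f1 origin and a single annotated AAV2 ITR. The stated purpose is to cut the CDX4 locus so that a GFP fusion protein can be created. The GFP donor template is not on this plasmid and would have to be supplied separately. The sequence record is labelled a partial NGS result.
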