Addgene plasmid #175851: pCDX4.1.2-gDNA
Purpose: CRISPR/Cas9 plasmid to create GFP fusion proteins
Depositing lab: Barbara Stranger & Kevin White. Depositing organization: University of Chicago.
Backbone
  Vector backbone: pX462
  Backbone manufacturer: addgene ID: 62987
  Vector type: CRISPR
Growth in bacteria
  Bacterial resistance: Ampicillin, 100 μg/mL
  Growth temperature: 37°C
  Growth strain: DH5alpha
  Copy number: High Copy
Gene/Insert
  Gene/Insert name: CDX4-Nickase2
  gRNA/shRNA sequence: ATAACCTGCTGTATCTCAAT(AGG)
  Species: H. sapiens (human)
  Cloning method: Restriction Enzyme; 5′ cloning site BbsI (destroyed during cloning); 3′ cloning site BbsI (destroyed during cloning)
Terms and licenses: Academic/Nonprofit Terms; Industry Terms: Not Available to Industry
Depositor comments: gRNA sequence also includes uncloned PAM
How to cite: pCDX4.1.2-gDNA was a gift from Barbara Stranger & Kevin White (Addgene plasmid # 175851 ; http://n2t.net/addgene:175851 ; RRID:Addgene_175851)
